>Addgene plasmid #239780 | CMV-NF186(K809TAG)-HA | addgene full sequence | sequence record 477711 | Addgene NGS Result
TTAGTCATCGCTATTACCATGGTGATGCGGTTTTGGCAGTACATCAATGGGCGTGGATAGCGGTTTGACT
CACGGGGATTTCCAAGTCTCCACCCCATTGACGTCAATGGGAGTTTGTTTTGGCACCAAAATCAACGGGA
CTTTCCAAAATGTCGTAACAACTCCGCCCCATTGACGCAAATGGGCGGTAGGCGTGTACGGTGGGAGGTC
TATATAAGCAGAGCTGGTTTAGTGAACCGTCAGATCCGCTAGCGCTACCGGACTCAGATCTCGAGCTCAA
GCTTGATATCGAATTCCGGGCGGCGGCTGGCGGCGAGAGCTGCTGCAGGGGACGCGGGCGAAGTGGCGGC
GCCGGGAGCAGACATCTGGGACTGCGCCCAGGGCTGGAGCTGGAGCTCCTGGAGGTAAGGTTGACTGACT
TATGTGCGATTTGGGAGCCTGGAGTTTTCTTGCCCTCTGCCGCTGCCGTCAACCGGAGCAGAGCCTCCGC
TGGTGTTGCGAAAAGCAGGCCGAATGAGGCAGAGAAGCTGAGCACTGTCTGGAAAGCCCACGAGGAACGG
CGCAAGGCATCGAGAGCCCGTGGGCTGGGCAGTGCGGAGCAGGGCCTGGCGCTGAGGATGGCCAGGCAGC
AGGCGCCACCCTGGGTCCACGTAGCCCTCATCCTCTTCCTCCTCAGCCTCGGAGGGGCCATTGAGATTCC
GATGGATCCAAGCATTCAGAATGAGCTGACCCAACCCCCAACGATCACCAAGCAGTCGGTGAAGGACCAC
ATCGTGGACCCCCGAGATAACATCCTGATTGAATGTGAAGCTAAAGGGAACCCCGCCCCCAGTTTCCACT
GGACTCGCAACAGCAGGTTCTTCAACATTGCCAAGGACCCACGGGTGTCCATGAGGAGGAGGTCTGGGAC
CTTGGTGATCGACTTCCGCAGTGGTGGGCGGCCTGAGGAGTACGAAGGGGAGTACCAGTGCTTTGCCCGG
AACAAATTCGGCACAGCTCTTAGCAACCGCATCCGCCTGCAGGTGTCCAAATCTCCCCTGTGGCCCAAGG
AAAACCTAGACCCCGTCGTGGTTCAAGAGGGTGCCCCCTTAACCCTGCAGTGCAACCCCCCACCTGGCCT
CCCATCCCCCGTCATCTTCTGGATGAGCAGCTCCATGGAGCCCATCACCCAGGACAAGCGTGTCTCCCAG
GGTCACAACGGGGACCTGTACTTCTCCAACGTCATGCTGCAGGACATGCAGACCGACTACAGCTGCAATG
CACGCTTCCACTTCACCCACACCATTCAGCAGAAGAATCCCTTCACCCTCAAAGTCCTCACCACCCGAGG
AGTTGCGGAAAGAACACCTAGCTTCATGTATCCCCAGGGCACGTCAAGCAGTCAGATGGTACTGCGCGGC
ATGGACCTGCTGCTGGAGTGCATTGCCTCTGGGGTCCCAACACCAGATATTGCATGGTACAAGAAAGGTG
GGGACCTCCCATCTGACAAGGCCAAGTTCGAGAATTTTAACAAGGCTCTGCGCATCACCAATGTCTCTGA
AGAGGACTCTGGGGAGTATTTCTGCCTGGCCTCCAACAAGATGGGCAGCATCCGGCACACGATCTCGGTG
AGAGTAAAGGCTGCCCCATACTGGCTGGATGAGCCCAAGAACTTGATCCTGGCTCCTGGTGAAGATGGGA
GGCTGGTGTGTCGAGCCAATGGGAACCCGAAGCCGACCGTCCAGTGGCTGGTGAATGGAGACCCTTTGCA
ATCGGCACCACCCAACCCCAACCGTGAGGTGGCCGGAGACACTATCATCTTCCGGGACACTCAGATCAGC
AGCAGGGCAGTGTACCAGTGTAACACATCCAACGAACATGGCTACCTGCTGGCCAATGCCTTCGTCAGCG
TATTAGATGTACCCCCTCGGATGCTGTCTCCCCGGAACCAGCTCATCAGGGTGATCCTTTACAACCGGAC
GCGACTGGACTGTCCGTTCTTTGGGTCTCCCATTCCAACACTCCGATGGTTTAAGAATGGGCAAGGAAGC
AACCTGGATGGTGGTAACTACCACGTCTACGAAAATGGCAGCCTGGAAATCAAGATGATTCGCAAAGAGG
ACCAAGGCATCTACACCTGTGTGGCCACCAACATCCTGGGAAAAGCTGAAAATCAAGTCCGCCTGGAGGT
CAAAGACCCCACCAGGATCTACAGGATGCCTGAAGACCAGGTGGCCAAGAGGGGCACCACAGTGCAGCTG
GAGTGCCGTGTGAAGCATGACCCCTCCTTGAAACTCACAGTCTCCTGGCTGAAGGATGACGAGCCACTCT
ACATTGGAAACAGGATGAAAAAGGAAGATGACTCCCTGACCATCTTCGGAGTGGCAGAGCGGGACCAAGG
CAGTTACACGTGCATGGCCAGCACCGAGCTGGACCAGGACCTGGCAAAGGCCTACCTCACTGTTCTAGCT
GATCAGGCCACTCCGACTAACCGTTTGGCTGCCCTGCCCAAAGGGCGGCCAGACCGACCCAGGGACCTGG
AGCTCACTGACCTGGCGGAAAGGAGTGTGAGGCTGACCTGGATCCCGGGGGATGATAACAACAGTCCCAT
CACAGACTACGTTGTCCAGTTTGAAGAGGACCAGTTCCAGCCAGGAGTCTGGCATGACCACTCCAAGTTC
CCAGGCAGTGTCAACTCAGCCGTCCTCCATCTGTCCCCGTATGTCAACTATCAGTTCCGAGTCATCGCTG
TCAACGAGGTTGGGAGCAGCCACCCCAGCCTTCCATCCGAGCGGTACCGAACAAGCGGGGCACCCCCTGA
ATCCAACCCCAGTGATGTGAAGGGCGAAGGGACACGAAAAAACAATATGGAGATCACATGGACGCCTATG
AATGCTACCTCCGCCTTTGGCCCCAACCTGCGCTACATTGTCAAGTGGCGACGGAGAGAAACCCGAGAGA
CTTGGAACAATGTCACCGTGTGGGGCTCTCGCTATGTGGTGGGGCAGACCCCTGTCTACGTACCCTATGA
GATCCGAGTCCAGGCTGAAAATGACTTTGGGTAGGGCCCGGAGCCTGAAACCGTCATTGGGTACTCGGGG
GAAGATTTACCCAGTGCCCCCAGGCGTTTCAGAGTCCGACAGCCCAACCTGGAGACCATCAACCTGGAAT
GGGATCACCCAGAGCACCCCAACGGGATCCTGATTGGATACACGCTCAGATACGTGCCCTTTAATGGAAC
CAAACTGGGAAAGCAGATGGTGGAAAACTTCTCTCCCAATCAGACCAAGTTCTCGGTGCAGAGAGCAGAC
CCCGTGTCCCGTTACCGCTTCTCCCTCAGTGCCAGGACGCAGGTGGGCTCTGGAGAAGCAGCCACGGAGG
AGTCCCCAACACCTCCAAATGAAGCTACTCCAACTGCAGCTCCTCCCACATTGCCCCCGACTACCGTGGG
TACCACAGGCCTTGTGAGCAGTACTGATGCTACTGCCCTTGCTGCCACCAGTGAAGCCACAACAGTTCCC
ATCATCCCAACCGTCGTACCTACCACCGTCGCCACCACCATTGCCACAACTACTACAACCACTGCCGCCG
CCACCACCACTACCACCACGGAGAGTCCTCCCACTACCACCACTGGGACTAAGATTCACGAAACCGCCCC
CGACGAGCAGTCCATTTGGAACGTCACGGTGCTCCCCAACAGTAAATGGGCCAACATCACCTGGAAGCAC
AATTTCAGGCCTGGAACTGACTTTGTGGTTGAGTACATCGACAGCAACCATACGAAAAAAACTGTCCCTG
TTAAGGCCCAAGCCCAGCCCATACAGCTGACAGACCTCTTTCCCGGGATGACGTACACGTTGCGGGTGTA
TTCCCGGGACAACGAGGGCATCAGCAGTACCGTCATCACCTTTATGACCAGTACAGCTTACACCAACAAC
CAGACTGACATCGCCACCCAGGGCTGGTTCATCGGGCTCATGTGTGCCATTGCCCTTCTGGTGCTGATCC
TGCTTATCGTCTGCTTCATCAAGAGGAGTCGTGGCGGCAAGTACCCAGTGCGAGAAAAGAAGGATGTCCC
CTTGGGCCCTGAAGACCCCAAAGAAGAAGATGGTTCATTTGACTACAGTGACGAGGACAACAAGCCCCTG
CAGGGCAGCCAGACATCTCTGGACGGCACCATCAAGCAGCAGGAGAGTGACGACAGCCTAGTGGACTACG
GCGAGGGTGGCGAGGGCCAGTTCAACGAAGATGGCTCCTTTATTGGCCAGTACACTGTCAGAAAGGACAA
GGAGGAGACCGAGGGCAATGAGAGCTCAGAGGCCACATCTCCAGTCAATGCCATCTATTCCCTGGCCTAC
CCATACGACGTCCCAGACTACGCTTGAGCGGCCGCGACTCTAGATCATAATCAGCCATACCACATTTGTA
GAGGTTTTACTTGCTTTAAAAAACCTCCCACACCTCCCCCTGAACCTGAAACATAAAATGAATGCAATTG
TTGTTGTTAACTTGTTTATTGCAGCTTATAATGGTTACAAATAAAGCAATAGCATCACAAATTTCACAAA
TAAAGCATTTTTTTCACTGCATTCTAGTTGTGGTTTGTCCAAACTCATCAATGTATCTTAAGGCGTAAAT
TGTAAGCGTTAATATTTTGTTAAAATTCGCGTTAAATTTTTGTTAAATCAGCTCATTTTTTAACCAATAG
GCCGAAATCGGCAAAATCCCTTATAAATCAAAAGAATAGACCGAGATAGGGT
[37 nt withheld, positions 4743-4779]
AAAGAACGTGGACTCCAACGTCAAAGG
[49 nt withheld, positions 4807-4855]
T
[91 nt withheld, positions 4857-4947]
G
[124 nt withheld, positions 4949-5072]
CAGGTGGCACTTTTCGGGGAAATGTGCGCGGAACCCCTATTTGTTTATTTTTCTAAATACATTCAAATAT
GTATCCGCTCATGAGACAATAACCCTGATAAATGCTTCAATAATATTGAAAAAGGAAGAGTCCTGAGGCG
GAAAGAACCAGCTGTGGAATGTGTGTCAGTTAGGGTGTGGAAAGTCCCCAGGCTCCCCAGCAGGCAGAAG
TATGCAAAGCATGCATCTCAATTAGTCAGCAACCAGGTGTGGAAAGTCCCCAGGCTCCCCAGCAGGCAGA
AGTATGCAAAGCATGCATCTCAATTAGTCAGCAACCATAGTCCCGCCCCTAACTCCGCCCATCCCGCCCC
TAACTCCGCCCAGTTCCGCCCATTCTCCGCCCCATGGCTGACTAATTTTTTTTATTTATGCAGAGGCCGA
GGCCGCCTCGGCCTCTGAGCTATTCCAGAAGTAGTGAGGAGGCTTTTTTGGAGGCCTAGGCTTTTGCAAA
GATCGATCAAGAGACAGGATGAGGATCGTTTCGCATGATTGAACAAGATGGATTGCACGCAGGTTCTCCG
GCCGCTTGGGTGGAGAGGCTATTCGGCTATGACTGGGCACAACAGACAATCGGCTGCTCTGATGCCGCCG
TGTTCCGGCTGTCAGCGCAGGGGCGCCCGGTTCTTTTTGTCAAGACCGACCTGTCCGGTGCCCTGAATGA
ACTGCAAGACGAGGCAGCGCGGCTATCGTGGCTGGCCACGACGGGCGTTCCTTGCGCAGCTGTGCTCGAC
GTTGTCACTGAAGCGGGAAGGGACTGGCTGCTATTGGGCGAAGTGCCGGGGCAGGATCTCCTGTCATCTC
ACCTTGCTCCTGCCGAGAAAGTATCCATCATGGCTGATGCAATGCGGCGGCTGCATACGCTTGATCCGGC
TACCTGCCCATTCGACCACCAAGCGAAACATCGCATCGAGCGAGCACGTACTCGGATGGAAGCCGGTCTT
GTCGATCAGGATGATCTGGACGAAGAGCATCAGGGGCTCGCGCCAGCCGAACTGTTCGCCAGGCTCAAGG
CGAGCATGCCCGACGGCGAGGATCTCGTCGTGACCCATGGCGATGCCTGCTTGCCGAATATCATGGTGGA
AAATGGCCGCTTTTCTGGATTCATCGACTGTGGCCGGCTGGGTGTGGCGGACCGCTATCAGGACATAGCG
TTGGCTACCCGTGATATTGCTGAAGAGCTTGGCGGCGAATGGGCTGACCGCTTCCTCGTGCTTTACGGTA
TCGCCGCTCCCGATTCGCAGCGCATCGCCTTCTATCGCCTTCTTGACGAGTTCTTCTGAGCGGGACTCTG
GGGTTCGAAATGACCGACCAAGCGACGCCCAACCTGCCATCACGAGATTTCGATTCCACCGCCGCCTTCT
ATGAAAGGTTGGGCTTCGGAATCGTTTTCCGGGACGCCGGCTGGATGATCCTCCAGCGCGGGGATCTCAT
GCTGGAGTTCTTCGCCCACCCTAGGGGGAGGCTAACTGAAACACGGAAGGAGACAATACCGGAAGGAACC
CGCGCTATGACGGCAATAAAAAGACAGAATAAAACGCACGGTGTTGGGTCGTTTGTTCATAAACGCGGGG
TTCGGTCCCAGGGCTGGCACTCTGTCGATACCCCACCGAGACCCCATTGGGGCCAATACGCCCGCGTTTC
TTCCTTTTCCCCACCCCACCCCCCAAGTTCGGGTGAAGGCCCAGGGCTCGCAGCCAACGTCGGGGCGGCA
GGCCCTGCCATAGCCTCAGGTTACTCATATATACTTTAGATTGATTTAAAACTTCATTTTTAATTTAAAA
GGATCTAGGTGAAGATCCTTTTTGATAATCTCATGACCAAAATCCCTTAACGTGAGTTTTCGTTCCACTG
AGCGTCAGACCCCGTAGAAAAGATCAAAGGATCTTCTTGAGATCCTTTTTTTCTGCGCGTAATCTGCTGC
TTGCAAACAAAAAAACCACCGCTACCAGCGGTGGTTTGTTTGCCGGATCAAGAGCTACCAACTCTTTTTC
CGAAGGTAACTGGCTTCAGCAGAGCGCAGATACCAAATACTGTTCTTCTAGTGTAGCCGTAGTTAGGCCA
CCACTTCAAGAACTCTGTAGCACCGCCTACATACCTCGCTCTGCTAATCCTGTTACCAGTGGCTGCTGCC
AGTGGCGATAAGTCGTGTCTTACCGGGTTGGACTCAAGACGATAGTTACCGGATAAGGCGCAGCGGTCGG
GCTGAACGGGGGGTTCGTGCACACAGCCCAGCTTGGAGCGAACGACCTACACCGAACTGAGATACCTACA
GCGTGAGCTATGAGAAAGCGCCACGCTTCCCGAAGGGAGAAAGGCGGACAGGTATCCGGTAAGCGGCAGG
GTCGGAACAGGAGAGCGCACGAGGGAGCTTCCAGGGGGAAACGCCTGGTATCTTTATAGTCCTGTCGGGT
TTCGCCACCTCTGACTTGAGCGTCGATTTTTGTGATGCTCGTCAGGGGGGCGGAGCCTATGGAAAAACGC
CAGCAACGCGGCCTTTTTACGGTTCCTGGCCTTTTGCTGGCCTTTTGCTCACATGTTCTTTCCTGCGTTA
TCCCCTGATTCTGTGGATAACCGTATTACCGCCATGCATTAGTTATTAATAGTAATCAATTACGGGGTCA
TTAGTTCATAGCCCATATATGGAGTTCCGTGTTACATAACTTACGGTAAATGGCCCGCCTGGCTGACCGC
CCAACGACCCCCGCCCATTGACGTCAATAATGACGTATGTTCCCATAGTAACGCCAATAGGGACTTTCCA
TTGACGTCAATGGGTGGAGTATTTACGGTAAACTGCCCACTTGGCAGTACATCAAGTGTATCATATGCCA
AGTACGCCCCCTATTGACGTCAATGACGGTAAATGGCCCGCCTGGCATTATGCCCAGTACATGACCTTAT
GGGACTTTCCTACTTGGCAGTACATCTACGTA
Features (pLannotate 1.2.2; 14 found; start..end, strand, type, name):
     22..225     +  promoter       CMV promoter: human cytomegalovirus (CMV) immediate early promoter
    248..284     +  misc_feature   MCS (fragment): multiple cloning site
    618..4337    +  CDS            Nfasc: NFASC_RAT - Experimental evidence at protein level: Swiss-Prot protein existence level 1. Cell adhesion, ankyrin-binding protein which may be involved in neurite extension, axonal guidance, synaptogenesis, myelination and neuron-glial cell interactions. Isoform 2/isoform 3 may be responsible for mediating and signaling axon-glial interaction during the early stages of myelination. From Rattus norvegicus (Rat).
   4383..4466    +  CDS            large T antigen (fragment): large T antigen from SV40 (simian virus 40)
   4489..4610    +  polyA_signal   SV40 poly(A) signal: SV40 polyadenylation signal
   4644..5072    -  rep_origin     f1 ori (sequence partly withheld): f1 bacteriophage origin of replication; arrow indicates direction of (+) strand synthesis
   5099..5203    +  promoter       AmpR promoter: bla
   5205..5562    +  promoter       SV40 promoter: SV40 enhancer and early promoter
   5597..6391    +  CDS            NeoR/KanR: aminoglycoside phosphotransferase from Tn5; aph(3')-II (or nptII); confers resistance to neomycin, kanamycin, and G418 (Geneticin®)
   6412..6564    +  CDS            ble (fragment): BLE_KLEPN - Experimental evidence at protein level: Swiss-Prot protein existence level 1. Binding protein with a strong affinity to the bleomycin family of antibiotics. Binds to CL990; an antimitotic-antibiotic compound. From Klebsiella pneumoniae.
   6623..6670    +  polyA_signal   HSV TK poly(A) signal: herpes simplex virus thymidine kinase polyadenylation signal (Cole and Stacy, 1985)
   6761..6777    -  polyA_signal   bGH poly(A) signal (fragment): bovine growth hormone polyadenylation signal
   6999..7587    +  rep_origin     ori: high-copy-number ColE1/pMB1/pBR322/pUC origin of replication
   7702..21      +  enhancer       CMV enhancer (across the origin): human cytomegalovirus immediate early enhancer
