[The description below was written by a language model from this plasmid's Addgene catalogue record and pLannotate feature annotations shown in this document.]
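Description:
CMV-NF186(K809TAG)-HA is a mammalian expression plasmid of about 8 kb built on a pEGFP-N1 backbone from which the EGFP coding sequence was removed. It is maintained in E. coli as a high-copy plasmid through a ColE1/pUC-type origin and selected with kanamycin. The NeoR/KanR (aminoglycoside phosphotransferase) gene sits behind tandem bacterial (bla) and SV40 early promoters and ends in an HSV TK polyadenylation signal, so the same marker can in principle confer G418 resistance in mammalian cells. An f1 origin is also present. Short annotated fragments of ble, SV40 large T antigen and the bGH poly(A) signal appear to be backbone remnants or partial matches rather than functional parts.

The payload is the rat Nfasc coding sequence for the 186 kDa neurofascin isoform (NF186), a cell adhesion and ankyrin-binding protein. It is driven by the CMV immediate-early enhancer and promoter and terminated by the SV40 poly(A) signal. The lysine codon at position 809 has been replaced by an amber stop codon (TAG), and an HA epitope is fused at the C terminus. According to the depositor, the gene came from an earlier neurofascin-186-HA plasmid, and the tag was moved from the N to the C terminus. The HA tag is not annotated separately in the feature table.

The stated use is click labeling. In amber suppression approaches, a co-expressed orthogonal tRNA/synthetase pair, which this plasmid does not carry, inserts a noncanonical amino acid at the TAG codon to give a site-specific handle for bioorthogonal dye attachment. Because the HA tag lies downstream of the amber codon, it should be present only on full-length, suppressed protein. The associated work applied this strategy to direct fluorescent labeling of NF186 in living primary neurons.
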