Addgene plasmid #239780: CMV-NF186(K809TAG)-HA
Purpose: Expresses rat NF186 with a TAG codon at position 809 and a C-terminal HA tag in mammalian cells. Can be used for click labeling.
Depositing lab: Ivana Nikić-Spiegel. Depositing organization: Universitaetsklinikum Tuebingen. Publication: Direct fluorescent labeling of NF186 and NaV1.6 in living primary neurons using bioorthogonal click chemistry. Stajkovic N, Liu Y, Arsic A, Meng N, Lyu H, Zhang N, Grimm D, Lerche H, Nikic-Spiegel I. J Cell Sci. 2023 Jun 15;136(12):jcs260600. doi: 10.1242/jcs.260600. Epub 2023 Jun 28. PubMed 37288813.
Backbone
  Vector backbone: modified pEGFP-N1 (pEGFP was removed from the pEGFP-N1 backbone)
  Vector type: Mammalian Expression
Growth in bacteria
  Bacterial resistance: Kanamycin, 50 μg/mL
  Growth temperature: 37°C
  Growth strain: DH5alpha
  Copy number: High Copy
Gene/Insert
  Gene/Insert name: Nfasc
  Species: R. norvegicus (rat)
  Mutation: K809TAG
  Entrez Gene: Nfasc (a.k.a. NF)
  Promoter: CMV
  Tag / fusion protein: HA-tag (C terminal on backbone)
  Cloning method: Ligation Independent Cloning
Resource information
  A portion of this plasmid was derived from a plasmid made by: Vann Bennett (NF186 gene was derived from Addgene plasmid #31061).
Terms and licenses: Academic/Nonprofit Terms; Industry Terms: Not Available to Industry
Depositor comments: Neurofascin-186-HA plasmid was obtained from Addgene (plasmid #31061). The HA tag was moved from N to C terminus.
How to cite: CMV-NF186(K809TAG)-HA was a gift from Ivana Nikić-Spiegel (Addgene plasmid # 239780 ; http://n2t.net/addgene:239780 ; RRID:Addgene_239780)
